>Addgene plasmid #204442 | Control-1 | addgene full sequence | sequence record 404954 | Addgene NGS Result
CCATTGACGTCAATGGGAGTTTGTTTTGGCACCAAAATCAACGGGACTTTCCAAAATGTCGTAACAACTC
CGCCCCATTGACGCAAATGGGCGGTAGGCGTGTACGGTGGGAGGTCTATATAAGCAGAGCTGGTTTAGTG
AACCGTCAGATCCGCTAGCGCTACCGATGTGGCGACTACGTCGGGCCGCTGTGGCCTGTGAGGTCTGCCA
GTCTTTAGTGAAACACAGCTCTGGAATAAAAGGAAGTTTACCACTACAAAAACTACATCTGGTTTCACGA
AGCATTTATCATTCACATCATCCTACCTTAAAGCTTCAACGACCCCAATTAAGGACATCCTTTCAGCAGT
TCTCTTCTCTGACAAACCTTCCTTTACGTAAACTGAAATTCTCTCCAATTAAATATGGCTACCAGCCTCG
CAGGAATTTTTGGCCAGCAAGATTAGCTACGAGACTCTTAAAACTTCGCTATCTCATACTAGGATCGGCT
GTTGGGGGTGGCTACACAGCCAAAAAGACTTTTGATCAGTGGAAAGATATGATACCGGACCTTAGTGAAT
ATAAATGGATTGTGCCTGACATTGTGTGGGAAATTGATGAGTATATCGATTTTGAGAAAATTAGAAAAGC
CCTTCCTAATTCAGAAGACCTTGTAAAGTTAGCACCAGACTTTGACAAGATTGTTGAAAGCCTTAGCTTA
TTGAAGGACTTTTTTACCTCAGGTTCTCCGGAAGAAACGGCGTTTAGAGCAACAGATCGTGGATCTGAAA
GTGACAAGCATTTTAGAAAGGTGTCAGACAAAGAGAAAATTGACCAACTTCAGGAAGAACTTCTGCACAC
TCAGTTGAAGTATCAGAGAATCTTGGAACGATTAGAAAAGGAGAACAAAGAAGCCAGAAAATTAGTATTG
CAGAAAGATGACAAAGGCATTCATCATAGAAAGCTTAAGAAATCTTTGATTGACATGTATTCTGAAGTTC
TTGATGTTCTCTCTGATTATGATGCCAGTTATAATACGCAAGATCATCTGCCACGGGTTGTTGTGGTTGG
AGATCAGAGTGCTGGAAAGACTAGTGTGTTGGAAATGATTGCCCAAGCTCGAATATTCCCAAGAGGATCT
GGGGAGATGATGACACGTTCTCCAGTTAAGGTGACTCTGAGTGAAGGTCCTCACCATGTGGCCCTATTTA
AAGATAGTTCTCGGGAGTTTGATCTTACCAAAGAAGAAGATCTTGCAGCATTAAGACATGAAATAGAACT
TCGAATGAGGAAAAATGTGAAAGAAGGCTGTACCGTTAGCCCTGAGACCATATCCTTAAATGTAAAAGGC
CCTGGACTACAGAGGATGGTGCTTGTTGACTTACCAGGTGTGATTAATACTGTGACATCAGGCATGGCTC
CTGACACAAAGGAAACTATTTTCAGTATCAGCAAAGCTTACATGCAGAATCCTAATGCCATCATACTGTG
TATTCAAGATGGATCTGTGGATGCTGAACGCAGTATTGTTACAGACTTGGTCAGTCAAATGGACCCTCAT
GGAAGGAGAACCATATTCGTTTTGACCAAAGTAGACCTGGCAGAGAAAAATGTAGCCAGTCCAAGCAGGA
TTCAGCAGATAATTGAAGGAAAGCTCTTCCCAATGAAAGCTTTAGGTTATTTTGCTGTTGTAACAGGAAA
AGGGAACAGCTCTGAAAGCATTGAAGCTATAAGAGAATATGAAGAAGAGTTTTTTCAGAATTCAAAGCTC
CTAAAGACAAGCATGCTAAAGGCACACCAAGTGACTACAAGAAATTTAAGCCTTGCAGTATCAGACTGCT
TTTGGAAAATGGTACGAGAGTCTGTTGAACAACAGGCTGATAGTTTCAAAGCAACACGTTTTAACCTTGA
AACTGAATGGAAGAATAACTATCCTCGCCTGCGGGAACTTGACCGGAATGAACTATTTGAAAAAGCTAAA
AATGAAATCCTTGATGAAGTTATCAGTCTGAGCCAGGTTACACCAAAACATTGGGAGGAAATCCTTCAAC
AATCTTTGTGGGAAAGAGTATCAACTCATGTGATTGAAAACATCTACCTTCCAGCTGCGCAGACCATGAA
TTCAGGAACTTTTAACACCACAGTGGATATCAAGCTTAAACAGTGGACTGATAAACAACTTCCTAATAAA
GCAGTAGAGGTTGCTTGGGAGACCCTACAAGAAGAATTTTCCCGCTTTATGACAGAACCGAAAGGGAAAG
AGCATGATGACATATTTGATAAACTTAAAGAGGCCGTTAAGGAAGAAAGTATTAAACGACACAAGTGGAA
TGACTTTGCGGAGGACAGCTTGAGGGTTATTCAACACAATGCTTTGGAAGACCGATCCATATCTGATAAA
CAGCAATGGGATGCAGCTATTTATTTTATGGAAGAGGCTCTGCAGGCTCGTCTCAAGGATACTGAAAATG
CAATTGAAAACATGGTGGGTCCAGACTGGAAAAAGAGGTGGTTATACTGGAAGAATCGGACCCAAGAACA
GTGTGTTCACAATGAAACCAAGAATGAATTGGAGAAGATGTTGAAATGTAATGAGGAGCACCCAGCTTAT
CTTGCAAGTGATGAAATAACCACAGTCCGGAAGAACCTTGAATCCCGAGGAGTAGAAGTAGATCCAAGCT
TGATTAAGGATACTTGGCATCAAGTTTATAGAAGACATTTTTTAAAAACAGCTCTAAACCATTGTAACCT
TTGTCGAAGAGGTTTTTATTACTACCAAAGGCATTTTGTAGATTCTGAGTTGGAATGCAATGATGTGGTC
TTGTTTTGGCGTATACAGCGCATGCTTGCTATCACCGCAAATACTTTAAGGCAACAACTTACAAATACTG
AAGTTAGGCGATTAGAGAAAAATGTTAAAGAGGTATTGGAAGATTTTGCTGAAGATGGTGAGAAGAAGAT
TAAATTGCTTACTGGTAAACGCGTTCAACTGGCGGAAGACCTCAAGAAAGTTAGAGAAATTCAAGAAAAA
CTTGATGCTTTCATTGAAGCTCTTCATCAGGAGAAAGGGCTAGCGCTACCGGTCGCCACCATGGTGAGCA
AGGGCGAGGAGCTGTTCACCGGGGTGGTGCCCATCCTGGTCGAGCTGGACGGCGACGTAAACGGCCACAA
GTTCAGCGTGTCCGGCGAGGGCGAGGGCGATGCCACCTACGGCAAGCTGACCCTGAAGTTCATCTGCACC
ACCGGCAAGCTGCCCGTGCCCTGGCCCACCCTCGTGACCACCCTGACCTACGGCGTGCAGTGCTTCAGCC
GCTACCCCGACCACATGAAGCAGCACGACTTCTTCAAGTCCGCCATGCCCGAAGGCTACGTCCAGGAGCG
CACCATCTTCTTCAAGGACGACGGCAACTACAAGACCCGCGCCGAGGTGAAGTTCGAGGGCGACACCCTG
GTGAACCGCATCGAGCTGAAGGGCATCGACTTCAAGGAGGACGGCAACATCCTGGGGCACAAGCTGGAGT
ACAACTACAACAGCCACAACGTCTATATCATGGCCGACAAGCAGAAGAACGGCATCAAGGTGAACTTCAA
GATCCGCCACAACATCGAGGACGGCAGCGTGCAGCTCGCCGACCACTACCAGCAGAACACCCCCATCGGC
GACGGCCCCGTGCTGCTGCCCGACAACCACTACCTGAGCACCCAGTCCAAGCTGAGCAAAGACCCCAACG
AGAAGCGCGATCACATGGTCCTGCTGGAGTTCGTGACCGCCGCCGGGATCACTCTCGGCATGGACGAGCT
GTACAAGTAAAGCGGCCGCGACTCTAGATCATAATCAGCCATACCACATTTGTAGAGGTTTTACTTGCTT
TAAAAAACCTCCCACACCTCCCCCTGAACCTGAAACATAAAATGAATGCAATTGTTGTTGTTAACTTGTT
TATTGCAGCTTATAATGGTTACAAATAAAGCAATAGCATCACAAATTTCACAAATAAAGCATTTTTTTCA
CTGCATTCTAGTTGTGGTTTGTCCAAACTCATCAATGTATCTTAAGGCGTAAATTGTAAGCGTTAATATT
TTGTTAAAATTCGCGTTAAATTTTTGTTAAATCAGCTCATTTTTTAACCAATAGGCCGAAATCGGCAAAA
TCCCTTATAAATCAAAAGAATAGACCGAGATAGGGT
[37 nt withheld, positions 4167-4203]
AAAGAACGTGGACTCCAACGTCAAAGG
[49 nt withheld, positions 4231-4279]
T
[91 nt withheld, positions 4281-4371]
G
[124 nt withheld, positions 4373-4496]
CAGGTGGCACTTTTCGGGGAAATGTGCGCGGAACCCCTATTTGTTTATTTTTCTAAATACATTCAAATAT
GTATCCGCTCATGAGACAATAACCCTGATAAATGCTTCAATAATATTGAAAAAGGAAGAGTCCTGAGGCG
GAAAGAACCAGCTGTGGAATGTGTGTCAGTTAGGGTGTGGAAAGTCCCCAGGCTCCCCAGCAGGCAGAAG
TATGCAAAGCATGCATCTCAATTAGTCAGCAACCAGGTGTGGAAAGTCCCCAGGCTCCCCAGCAGGCAGA
AGTATGCAAAGCATGCATCTCAATTAGTCAGCAACCATAGTCCCGCCCCTAACTCCGCCCATCCCGCCCC
TAACTCCGCCCAGTTCCGCCCATTCTCCGCCCCATGGCTGACTAATTTTTTTTATTTATGCAGAGGCCGA
GGCCGCCTCGGCCTCTGAGCTATTCCAGAAGTAGTGAGGAGGCTTTTTTGGAGGCCTAGGCTTTTGCAAA
GATCGATCAAGAGACAGGATGAGGATCGTTTCGCATGATTGAACAAGATGGATTGCACGCAGGTTCTCCG
GCCGCTTGGGTGGAGAGGCTATTCGGCTATGACTGGGCACAACAGACAATCGGCTGCTCTGATGCCGCCG
TGTTCCGGCTGTCAGCGCAGGGGCGCCCGGTTCTTTTTGTCAAGACCGACCTGTCCGGTGCCCTGAATGA
ACTGCAAGACGAGGCAGCGCGGCTATCGTGGCTGGCCACGACGGGCGTTCCTTGCGCAGCTGTGCTCGAC
GTTGTCACTGAAGCGGGAAGGGACTGGCTGCTATTGGGCGAAGTGCCGGGGCAGGATCTCCTGTCATCTC
ACCTTGCTCCTGCCGAGAAAGTATCCATCATGGCTGATGCAATGCGGCGGCTGCATACGCTTGATCCGGC
TACCTGCCCATTCGACCACCAAGCGAAACATCGCATCGAGCGAGCACGTACTCGGATGGAAGCCGGTCTT
GTCGATCAGGATGATCTGGACGAAGAGCATCAGGGGCTCGCGCCAGCCGAACTGTTCGCCAGGCTCAAGG
CGAGCATGCCCGACGGCGAGGATCTCGTCGTGACCCATGGCGATGCCTGCTTGCCGAATATCATGGTGGA
AAATGGCCGCTTTTCTGGATTCATCGACTGTGGCCGGCTGGGTGTGGCGGACCGCTATCAGGACATAGCG
TTGGCTACCCGTGATATTGCTGAAGAGCTTGGCGGCGAATGGGCTGACCGCTTCCTCGTGCTTTACGGTA
TCGCCGCTCCCGATTCGCAGCGCATCGCCTTCTATCGCCTTCTTGACGAGTTCTTCTGAGCGGGACTCTG
GGGTTCGAAATGACCGACCAAGCGACGCCCAACCTGCCATCACGAGATTTCGATTCCACCGCCGCCTTCT
ATGAAAGGTTGGGCTTCGGAATCGTTTTCCGGGACGCCGGCTGGATGATCCTCCAGCGCGGGGATCTCAT
GCTGGAGTTCTTCGCCCACCCTAGGGGGAGGCTAACTGAAACACGGAAGGAGACAATACCGGAAGGAACC
CGCGCTATGACGGCAATAAAAAGACAGAATAAAACGCACGGTGTTGGGTCGTTTGTTCATAAACGCGGGG
TTCGGTCCCAGGGCTGGCACTCTGTCGATACCCCACCGAGACCCCATTGGGGCCAATACGCCCGCGTTTC
TTCCTTTTCCCCACCCCACCCCCCAAGTTCGGGTGAAGGCCCAGGGCTCGCAGCCAACGTCGGGGCGGCA
GGCCCTGCCATAGCCTCAGGTTACTCATATATACTTTAGATTGATTTAAAACTTCATTTTTAATTTAAAA
GGATCTAGGTGAAGATCCTTTTTGATAATCTCATGACCAAAATCCCTTAACGTGAGTTTTCGTTCCACTG
AGCGTCAGACCCCGTAGAAAAGATCAAAGGATCTTCTTGAGATCCTTTTTTTCTGCGCGTAATCTGCTGC
TTGCAAACAAAAAAACCACCGCTACCAGCGGTGGTTTGTTTGCCGGATCAAGAGCTACCAACTCTTTTTC
CGAAGGTAACTGGCTTCAGCAGAGCGCAGATACCAAATACTGTTCTTCTAGTGTAGCCGTAGTTAGGCCA
CCACTTCAAGAACTCTGTAGCACCGCCTACATACCTCGCTCTGCTAATCCTGTTACCAGTGGCTGCTGCC
AGTGGCGATAAGTCGTGTCTTACCGGGTTGGACTCAAGACGATAGTTACCGGATAAGGCGCAGCGGTCGG
GCTGAACGGGGGGTTCGTGCACACAGCCCAGCTTGGAGCGAACGACCTACACCGAACTGAGATACCTACA
GCGTGAGCTATGAGAAAGCGCCACGCTTCCCGAAGGGAGAAAGGCGGACAGGTATCCGGTAAGCGGCAGG
GTCGGAACAGGAGAGCGCACGAGGGAGCTTCCAGGGGGAAACGCCTGGTATCTTTATAGTCCTGTCGGGT
TTCGCCACCTCTGACTTGAGCGTCGATTTTTGTGATGCTCGTCAGGGGGGCGGAGCCTATGGAAAAACGC
CAGCAACGCGGCCTTTTTACGGTTCCTGGCCTTTTGCTGGCCTTTTGCTCACATGTTCTTTCCTGCGTTA
TCCCCTGATTCTGTGGATAACCGTATTACCGCCATGCATTAGTTATTAATAGTAATCAATTACGGGGTCA
TTAGTTCATAGCCCATATATGGAGTTCCGCGTTACATAACTTACGGTAAATGGCCCGCCTGGCTGACCGC
CCAACGACCCCCGCCCATTGACGTCAATAATGACGTATGTTCCCATAGTAACGCCAATAGGGACTTTCCA
TTGACGTCAATGGGTGGAGTATTTACGGTAAACTGCCCACTTGGCAGTACATCAAGTGTATCATATGCCA
AGTACGCCCCCTATTGACGTCAATGACGGTAAATGGCCCGCCTGGCATTATGCCCAGTACATGACCTTAT
GGGACTTTCCTACTTGGCAGTACATCTACGTATTAGTCATCGCTATTACCATGGTGATGCGGTTTTGGCA
GTACATCAATGGGCGTGGATAGCGGTTTGACTCACGGGGATTTCCAAGTCTCCACC
Features (pLannotate 1.2.2; 14 found; start..end, strand, type, name):
    167..3046    +  CDS            OPA1: OPA1_HUMAN - Also known as KIAA0567. Experimental evidence at protein level: Swiss-Prot protein existence level 1. Isoforms that contain the alternative exon 4b (present in isoform 4 and isoform 5) are required for mitochondrial genome maintenance, possibly by anchoring the mitochondrial nucleoids to the inner mitochondrial membrane. From Homo sapiens (Human).
   3071..3790    +  CDS            mEGFP: enhanced GFP with monomerizing A206K mutation (Zacharias et al., 2002) mammalian codon-optimized
   3807..3890    +  CDS            large T antigen (fragment): large T antigen from SV40 (simian virus 40)
   3913..4034    +  polyA_signal   SV40 poly(A) signal: SV40 polyadenylation signal
   4068..4496    -  rep_origin     f1 ori (sequence partly withheld): f1 bacteriophage origin of replication; arrow indicates direction of (+) strand synthesis
   4523..4627    +  promoter       AmpR promoter: bla
   4629..4986    +  promoter       SV40 promoter: SV40 enhancer and early promoter
   5021..5815    +  CDS            NeoR/KanR: aminoglycoside phosphotransferase from Tn5; aph(3')-II (or nptII); confers resistance to neomycin, kanamycin, and G418 (Geneticin®)
   5836..5988    +  CDS            ble (fragment): BLE_KLEPN - Experimental evidence at protein level: Swiss-Prot protein existence level 1. Binding protein with a strong affinity to the bleomycin family of antibiotics. Binds to CL990; an antimitotic-antibiotic compound. From Klebsiella pneumoniae.
   6047..6094    +  polyA_signal   HSV TK poly(A) signal: herpes simplex virus thymidine kinase polyadenylation signal (Cole and Stacy, 1985)
   6185..6201    -  polyA_signal   bGH poly(A) signal (fragment): bovine growth hormone polyadenylation signal
   6423..7011    +  rep_origin     ori: high-copy-number ColE1/pMB1/pBR322/pUC origin of replication
   7186..7489    +  enhancer       CMV enhancer: human cytomegalovirus immediate early enhancer
   7490..131     +  promoter       CMV promoter (across the origin): human cytomegalovirus (CMV) immediate early promoter
