[The description below was written by a language model from this plasmid's Addgene catalogue record and pLannotate feature annotations shown in this document.]
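Description:
Control-1 is a mammalian expression plasmid built on the Clontech pEGFP-N1 backbone that encodes human OPA1 isoform 1 carrying an L243A substitution, fused to a green fluorescent protein. OPA1 is the dynamin-related GTPase of the mitochondrial inner membrane. The sequenced plasmid is 7,562 nt. In bacteria it replicates from a high-copy ColE1/pUC-type origin and is selected with kanamycin. The same Tn5 NeoR/KanR aminoglycoside phosphotransferase gene sits behind tandem bacterial (bla) and SV40 early promoters and is terminated by the HSV TK polyadenylation signal, so it also confers G418 resistance in mammalian cells. An f1 origin is present as well. The short ble, SV40 large T antigen and bGH poly(A) fragments called by the annotation are most likely backbone remnants or partial matches rather than functional parts.

The expression cassette uses the CMV immediate-early enhancer and promoter, which spans the numbering origin of the circular sequence. It drives the OPA1 open reading frame, followed after a short linker by the fluorescent protein and the SV40 poly(A) signal. Two points in the record do not quite agree. The catalogue lists the EGFP tag as N-terminal, but the feature table places it downstream of OPA1, making it a C-terminal fusion as expected for an N1-series vector; this arrangement would leave the N-terminal end of OPA1 free. The annotation also identifies the reporter as mEGFP, the monomerizing A206K variant, rather than standard EGFP. The name suggests that the L243A mutant serves as a control in a set of OPA1 point mutants, although the record does not say what the mutation is meant to test. The construct is suited to transient or G418-selected expression and fluorescence imaging of the tagged OPA1 mutant in mammalian cells.
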