Addgene plasmid #204442: Control-1
Purpose: Mammalian expression plasmid of GFP-tagged hOpa1 isoform 1 mutant protein.
Depositing lab: Keir Neuman. Publication: OPA1 helical structures give perspective to mitochondrial dysfunction. Nyenhuis SB, Wu X, Strub MP, Yim YI, Stanton AE, Baena V, Syed ZA, Canagarajah B, Hammer JA, Hinshaw JE. Nature. 2023 Aug 23. doi: 10.1038/s41586-023-06462-1. PubMed 37612506.
Backbone
  Vector backbone: pEGFP-N1
  Backbone manufacturer: Clontech
  Vector type: Mammalian Expression
  Selectable markers: Neomycin (select with G418)
Growth in bacteria
  Bacterial resistance: Kanamycin, 50 μg/mL
  Growth temperature: 37°C
  Growth strain: DH5alpha
  Copy number: High Copy
Gene/Insert
  Gene/Insert name: hOpa1 isoform 1
  Species: H. sapiens (human)
  Mutation: L243A
  Entrez Gene: OPA1 (a.k.a. BERHS, MGM1, MTDPS14, NPG, NTG, largeG)
  Promoter: CMV
  Tag / fusion protein: EGFP (N terminal on backbone)
  Cloning method: Unknown
  Sequencing primers: 5′ CNV-F; 3′ SV40-pArev
Terms and licenses: Academic/Nonprofit Terms; Industry Terms: Not Available to Industry
How to cite: Control-1 was a gift from Keir Neuman (Addgene plasmid # 204442 ; http://n2t.net/addgene:204442 ; RRID:Addgene_204442)
